Addgene plasmid #228079: mCit(S1h)3(S3h)3-gs
Purpose: Mammalian expression of coiled coil segments (S1h)x3-(S3h)x3, with short flexible linkers and N-terminal mCitrine; for phase separation and forming of liquid condensates in mammalian cells.
Depositing lab: Roman Jerala. Depositing organization: National Institute of Chemistry. Publication: Programmable de novo designed coiled coil-mediated phase separation in mammalian cells. Ramsak M, Ramirez DA, Hough LE, Shirts MR, Vidmar S, Elersic Filipic K, Anderluh G, Jerala R. Nat Commun. 2023 Dec 2;14(1):7973. doi: 10.1038/s41467-023-43742-w. PubMed 38042897.
Backbone
  Vector backbone: pcDNA
  Vector type: Mammalian Expression
Growth in bacteria
  Bacterial resistance: Ampicillin, 100 μg/mL
  Growth temperature: 37°C
  Growth strain: DH5alpha
  Copy number: High Copy
Gene/Insert
  Gene/Insert name: mCit, S1h, S3h
  Species: Synthetic
  Cloning method: Gibson Cloning
Terms and licenses: Academic/Nonprofit Terms; Industry Terms: Not Available to Industry
How to cite: mCit(S1h)3(S3h)3-gs was a gift from Roman Jerala (Addgene plasmid # 228079 ; http://n2t.net/addgene:228079 ; RRID:Addgene_228079)
