[The description below was written by a language model from this plasmid's Addgene catalogue record and pLannotate feature annotations shown in this document.]
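Description:
mCit(S1h)3(S3h)3-gs is a 6,666-nt mammalian expression plasmid built on a pcDNA backbone and assembled by Gibson cloning. It is propagated in E. coli from a high-copy ColE1/pUC-type origin under ampicillin selection (AmpR with its bla promoter). The backbone also carries an f1 origin for single-stranded DNA production. An SV40 early promoter drives a neomycin/kanamycin phosphotransferase (neo) gene ending at an SV40 polyadenylation signal, which could in principle support G418 selection of stably transfected cells. The small annotated fragments (bom, ble, lacI, a lac promoter/operator region and a short HIV-1 LTR match) look like backbone remnants or short homology hits rather than functional parts.

The payload is a fully synthetic fusion protein driven by the human CMV immediate-early enhancer and promoter and terminated by the bGH polyadenylation signal. T7 and SP6 promoters flank the insert. The annotated open reading frame begins with a short histidine tag fragment immediately upstream of Citrine (mCitrine, a yellow fluorescent protein). The coiled-coil portion was not recognised by the annotation software, but it presumably lies in the unannotated stretch between Citrine and the SP6 site. According to the catalogue entry, it consists of three repeats of the de novo designed segment S1h followed by three repeats of S3h, joined by short flexible linkers (the "gs" in the name likely denotes these).

The multivalent coiled-coil segments are intended to drive phase separation in mammalian cells, and the N-terminal mCitrine allows the resulting liquid condensates to be seen by fluorescence microscopy. The plasmid belongs to work on programmable condensate formation using designed coiled coils.
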