Features (pLannotate 1.2.2; 22 found; start..end, strand, type, name):
     28..80      -  misc_feature   bom (fragment): basis of mobility region from pBR322
    235..614     +  enhancer       CMV enhancer: human cytomegalovirus immediate early enhancer
    615..818     +  promoter       CMV promoter: human cytomegalovirus (CMV) immediate early promoter
    814..847     +  LTR            5' LTR (truncated) (fragment): truncated 5' long terminal repeat (LTR) from HIV-1
    863..881     +  promoter       T7 promoter: promoter for bacteriophage T7 RNA polymerase
    953..970     +  CDS            9xHis (fragment): 9xHis affinity tag
    971..1687    +  CDS            Citrine: enhanced variant of YFP (Heikal et al., 2001) mammalian codon-optimized
   2219..2237    -  promoter       SP6 promoter: promoter for bacteriophage SP6 RNA polymerase
   2263..2487    +  polyA_signal   bGH poly(A) signal: bovine growth hormone polyadenylation signal
   2491..2512    +  promoter       SV40 promoter (fragment): SV40 enhancer and early promoter
   2533..2961    +  rep_origin     f1 ori (sequence partly withheld): f1 bacteriophage origin of replication; arrow indicates direction of (+) strand synthesis
   2975..3304    +  promoter       SV40 promoter: SV40 enhancer and early promoter
   3371..4162    +  CDS            neo: KKA2_KLEPN - Also known as kan, nptII. Experimental evidence at protein level: Swiss-Prot protein existence level 1. Resistance to kanamycin, neomycin, paromomycin, ribostamycin, butirosin and gentamicin B. From Klebsiella pneumoniae.
   4186..4344    +  CDS            ble (fragment): BLE_KLEPN - Experimental evidence at protein level: Swiss-Prot protein existence level 1. Binding protein with a strong affinity to the bleomycin family of antibiotics. Binds to CL990; an antimitotic-antibiotic compound. From Klebsiella pneumoniae.
   4339..4460    +  polyA_signal   SV40 poly(A) signal: SV40 polyadenylation signal
   4533..4549    -  protein_bind   lac operator: The lac repressor binds to the lac operator to inhibit transcription in E. coli. This inhibition can be relieved by adding lactose or isopropyl-β-D-thiogalactopyranoside (IPTG). lac repressor encoded by lacI
   4557..4587    -  promoter       lac promoter: promoter for the E. coli lac operon
   4602..4623    -  protein_bind   CAP binding site: CAP binding activates transcription in the presence of cAMP. E. coli catabolite activator protein
   4636..4728    -  CDS            lacI (fragment): lac repressor; lacI; The lac repressor binds to the lac operator to inhibit transcription in E. coli. This inhibition can be relieved by adding lactose or isopropyl-β-D-thiogalactopyranoside (IPTG).
   4911..5499    -  rep_origin     ori: high-copy-number ColE1/pMB1/pBR322/pUC origin of replication
   5670..6530    -  CDS            AmpR: β-lactamase; bla; confers resistance to ampicillin, carbenicillin, and related antibiotics
   6531..6635    -  promoter       AmpR promoter: bla
>Addgene plasmid #228079 | mCit(S1h)3(S3h)3-gs | addgene full sequence | sequence record 454689 | Addgene NGS Result
GACGGATCGGGAGATCTCCCGATCCCCTATGGTGCACTCTCAGTACAATCTGCTCTGATGCCGCATAGTT
AAGCCAGTATCTGCTCCCTGCTTGTGTGTTGGAGGTCGCTGAGTAGTGCGCGAGCAAAATTTAAGCTACA
ACAAGGCAAGGCTTGACCGACAATTGCATGAAGAATCTGCTTAGGGTTAGGCGTTTTGCGCTGCTTCGCG
ATGTACGGGCCAGATATACGCGTTGACATTGATTATTGACTAGTTATTAATAGTAATCAATTACGGGGTC
ATTAGTTCATAGCCCATATATGGAGTTCCGCGTTACATAACTTACGGTAAATGGCCCGCCTGGCTGACCG
CCCAACGACCCCCGCCCATTGACGTCAATAATGACGTATGTTCCCATAGTAACGCCAATAGGGACTTTCC
ATTGACGTCAATGGGTGGAGTATTTACGGTAAACTGCCCACTTGGCAGTACATCAAGTGTATCATATGCC
AAGTACGCCCCCTATTGACGTCAATGACGGTAAATGGCCCGCCTGGCATTATGCCCAGTACATGACCTTA
TGGGACTTTCCTACTTGGCAGTACATCTACGTATTAGTCATCGCTATTACCATGGTGATGCGGTTTTGGC
AGTACATCAATGGGCGTGGATAGCGGTTTGACTCACGGGGATTTCCAAGTCTCCACCCCATTGACGTCAA
TGGGAGTTTGTTTTGGCACCAAAATCAACGGGACTTTCCAAAATGTCGTAACAACTCCGCCCCATTGACG
CAAATGGGCGGTAGGCGTGTACGGTGGGAGGTCTATATAAGCAGAGCTCTCTGGCTAACTAGAGAACCCA
CTGCTTACTGGCTTATCGAAATTAATACGACTCACTATAGGGAGACCCAAGCTTGGTACCGAGCTCGGAT
CCACTAGTAACGGCCGCCAGTGTGCTGGAATTCGCCACCATGCACCACCACCACCACCACATGGTGAGCA
AGGGCGAGGAGCTGTTCACCGGGGTGGTGCCCATCCTGGTCGAGCTGGACGGCGACGTAAACGGCCACAA
GTTCAGCGTGTCCGGCGAGGGCGAGGGCGATGCCACCTACGGCAAGCTGACCCTGAAGTTCATCTGCACC
ACCGGCAAGCTGCCCGTGCCCTGGCCCACCCTCGTGACCACCTTCGGCTACGGCCTGATGTGCTTCGCCC
GCTACCCCGACCACATGAAGCAGCACGACTTCTTCAAGTCCGCCATGCCCGAAGGCTACGTCCAGGAGCG
CACCATCTTCTTCAAGGACGACGGCAACTACAAGACCCGCGCCGAGGTGAAGTTCGAGGGCGACACCCTG
GTGAACTGCATCGAGCTGAAGGGCATCGACTTCAAGGAGGACGGCAACATCCTGGGGCACAAGCTGGAGT
ACAACTACAACAGCCACAACGTCTATATCATGGCCGACAAGCAGAAGAACGGCATCAAGGTGAACTTCAA
GATCCGCCACAACATCGAGGACGGCAGCGTGCAGCTCGCCGACCACTACCAGCAGAACACCCCCATCGGC
GACGGCCCCGTGCTGCTGCCCGACAACCACTACCTGAGCTACCAGTCCGCCCTGAGCAAAGACCCCAACG
AGAAGCGCGATCACATGGTCCTGCTGGAGTTCGTGACCGCCGCCGGGATCACTCTCGGCATGGACGAGCT
GTACAAGGGCTCAGGCTCTGGTGGGAGCAAGATCGCTGCTCTGAAGGAAGAAATTGCAGCACTGGAACAA
AAAAATGCGGCCCTCAAAGAAGGGTCCGGATCAGGCGGGAGTAAGATAGCAGCTCTTAAAGAGGAAATCG
CCGCGCTCGAGCAAAAGAATGCAGCTCTCAAGGAGGGATCTGGCTCCGGCGGCTCTAAAATCGCAGCGCT
TAAAGAGGAAATAGCTGCTCTTGAACAGAAAAATGCCGCGTTGAAGGAGGGCGGCTCTGGCGGCGGCTCC
GGAGGCTCTGAAATAGCTGCCCTCGAGGAAAAAATCGCCGCTCTGAAGCAAGAAAACGCTGCCCTGGAGG
AAGGCTCTGGGTCTGGAGGATCTGAAATAGCCGCTTTGGAAGAGAAAATTGCTGCCCTCAAGCAGGAGAA
TGCGGCACTCGAAGAAGGGAGTGGAAGCGGGGGTTCCGAGATAGCAGCGCTTGAGGAGAAGATAGCGGCT
CTCAAACAAGAAAACGCCGCGTTGGAGGAGTAATCTAGAGGGCCCTATTCTATAGTGTCACCTAAATGCT
AGAGCTCGCTGATCAGCCTCGACTGTGCCTTCTAGTTGCCAGCCATCTGTTGTTTGCCCCTCCCCCGTGC
CTTCCTTGACCCTGGAAGGTGCCACTCCCACTGTCCTTTCCTAATAAAATGAGGAAATTGCATCGCATTG
TCTGAGTAGGTGTCATTCTATTCTGGGGGGTGGGGTGGGGCAGGACAGCAAGGGGGAGGATTGGGAAGAC
AATAGCAGGCATGCTGGGGATGCGGTGGGCTCTATGGCTTCTGAGGCGGAAAGAACCAGCTGGGGCTCTA
GGGGGTATCCCC
[124 nt withheld, positions 2533-2656]
C
[91 nt withheld, positions 2658-2748]
A
[49 nt withheld, positions 2750-2798]
CCTTTGACGTTGGAGTCCACGTTCTTT
[37 nt withheld, positions 2826-2862]
ACCCTATCTCGGTCTATTCTTTTGATTTATAAGGGATTTTGCCGATTTCGGCCTATTGGTTAAAAAATGA
GCTGATTTAACAAAAATTTAACGCGAATTAATTCTGTGGAATGTGTGTCAGTTAGGGTGTGGAAAGTCCC
CAGGCTCCCCAGCAGGCAGAAGTATGCAAAGCATGCATCTCAATTAGTCAGCAACCAGGTGTGGAAAGTC
CCCAGGCTCCCCAGCAGGCAGAAGTATGCAAAGCATGCATCTCAATTAGTCAGCAACCATAGTCCCGCCC
CTAACTCCGCCCATCCCGCCCCTAACTCCGCCCAGTTCCGCCCATTCTCCGCCCCATGGCTGACTAATTT
TTTTTATTTATGCAGAGGCCGAGGCCGCCTCTGCCTCTGAGCTATTCCAGAAGTAGTGAGGAGGCTTTTT
TGGAGGCCTAGGCTTTTGCAAAAAGCTCCCGGGAGCTTGTATATCCATTTTCGGATCTGATCAAGAGACA
GGATGAGGATCGTTTCGCATGATTGAACAAGATGGATTGCACGCAGGTTCTCCGGCCGCTTGGGTGGAGA
GGCTATTCGGCTATGACTGGGCACAACAGACAATCGGCTGCTCTGATGCCGCCGTGTTCCGGCTGTCAGC
GCAGGGGCGCCCGGTTCTTTTTGTCAAGACCGACCTGTCCGGTGCCCTGAATGAACTGCAGGACGAGGCA
GCGCGGCTATCGTGGCTGGCCACGACGGGCGTTCCTTGCGCAGCTGTGCTCGACGTTGTCACTGAAGCGG
GAAGGGACTGGCTGCTATTGGGCGAAGTGCCGGGGCAGGATCTCCTGTCATCTCACCTTGCTCCTGCCGA
GAAAGTATCCATCATGGCTGATGCAATGCGGCGGCTGCATACGCTTGATCCGGCTACCTGCCCATTCGAC
CACCAAGCGAAACATCGCATCGAGCGAGCACGTACTCGGATGGAAGCCGGTCTTGTCGATCAGGATGATC
TGGACGAAGAGCATCAGGGGCTCGCGCCAGCCGAACTGTTCGCCAGGCTCAAGGCGCGCATGCCCGACGG
CGAGGATCTCGTCGTGACCCATGGCGATGCCTGCTTGCCGAATATCATGGTGGAAAATGGCCGCTTTTCT
GGATTCATCGACTGTGGCCGGCTGGGTGTGGCGGACCGCTATCAGGACATAGCGTTGGCTACCCGTGATA
TTGCTGAAGAGCTTGGCGGCGAATGGGCTGACCGCTTCCTCGTGCTTTACGGTATCGCCGCTCCCGATTC
GCAGCGCATCGCCTTCTATCGCCTTCTTGACGAGTTCTTCTGAGCGGGACTCTGGGGTTCGAAATGACCG
ACCAAGCGACGCCCAACCTGCCATCACGAGATTTCGATTCCACCGCCGCCTTCTATGAAAGGTTGGGCTT
CGGAATCGTTTTCCGGGACGCCGGCTGGATGATCCTCCAGCGCGGGGATCTCATGCTGGAGTTCTTCGCC
CACCCCAACTTGTTTATTGCAGCTTATAATGGTTACAAATAAAGCAATAGCATCACAAATTTCACAAATA
AAGCATTTTTTTCACTGCATTCTAGTTGTGGTTTGTCCAAACTCATCAATGTATCTTATCATGTCTGTAT
ACCGTCGACCTCTAGCTAGAGCTTGGCGTAATCATGGTCATAGCTGTTTCCTGTGTGAAATTGTTATCCG
CTCACAATTCCACACAACATACGAGCCGGAAGCATAAAGTGTAAAGCCTGGGGTGCCTAATGAGTGAGCT
AACTCACATTAATTGCGTTGCGCTCACTGCCCGCTTTCCAGTCGGGAAACCTGTCGTGCCAGCTGCATTA
ATGAATCGGCCAACGCGCGGGGAGAGGCGGTTTGCGTATTGGGCGCTCTTCCGCTTCCTCGCTCACTGAC
TCGCTGCGCTCGGTCGTTCGGCTGCGGCGAGCGGTATCAGCTCACTCAAAGGCGGTAATACGGTTATCCA
CAGAATCAGGGGATAACGCAGGAAAGAACATGTGAGCAAAAGGCCAGCAAAAGGCCAGGAACCGTAAAAA
GGCCGCGTTGCTGGCGTTTTTCCATAGGCTCCGCCCCCCTGACGAGCATCACAAAAATCGACGCTCAAGT
CAGAGGTGGCGAAACCCGACAGGACTATAAAGATACCAGGCGTTTCCCCCTGGAAGCTCCCTCGTGCGCT
CTCCTGTTCCGACCCTGCCGCTTACCGGATACCTGTCCGCCTTTCTCCCTTCGGGAAGCGTGGCGCTTTC
TCATAGCTCACGCTGTAGGTATCTCAGTTCGGTGTAGGTCGTTCGCTCCAAGCTGGGCTGTGTGCACGAA
CCCCCCGTTCAGCCCGACCGCTGCGCCTTATCCGGTAACTATCGTCTTGAGTCCAACCCGGTAAGACACG
ACTTATCGCCACTGGCAGCAGCCACTGGTAACAGGATTAGCAGAGCGAGGTATGTAGGCGGTGCTACAGA
GTTCTTGAAGTGGTGGCCTAACTACGGCTACACTAGAAGAACAGTATTTGGTATCTGCGCTCTGCTGAAG
CCAGTTACCTTCGGAAAAAGAGTTGGTAGCTCTTGATCCGGCAAACAAACCACCGCTGGTAGCGGTGGTT
TTTTTGTTTGCAAGCAGCAGATTACGCGCAGAAAAAAAGGATCTCAAGAAGATCCTTTGATCTTTTCTAC
GGGGTCTGACGCTCAGTGGAACGAAAACTCACGTTAAGGGATTTTGGTCATGAGATTATCAAAAAGGATC
TTCACCTAGATCCTTTTAAATTAAAAATGAAGTTTTAAATCAATCTAAAGTATATATGAGTAAACTTGGT
CTGACAGTTACCAATGCTTAATCAGTGAGGCACCTATCTCAGCGATCTGTCTATTTCGTTCATCCATAGT
TGCCTGACTCCCCGTCGTGTAGATAACTACGATACGGGAGGGCTTACCATCTGGCCCCAGTGCTGCAATG
ATACCGCGAGACCCACGCTCACCGGCTCCAGATTTATCAGCAATAAACCAGCCAGCCGGAAGGGCCGAGC
GCAGAAGTGGTCCTGCAACTTTATCCGCCTCCATCCAGTCTATTAATTGTTGCCGGGAAGCTAGAGTAAG
TAGTTCGCCAGTTAATAGTTTGCGCAACGTTGTTGCCATTGCTACAGGCATCGTGGTGTCACGCTCGTCG
TTTGGTATGGCTTCATTCAGCTCCGGTTCCCAACGATCAAGGCGAGTTACATGATCCCCCATGTTGTGCA
AAAAAGCGGTTAGCTCCTTCGGTCCTCCGATCGTTGTCAGAAGTAAGTTGGCCGCAGTGTTATCACTCAT
GGTTATGGCAGCACTGCATAATTCTCTTACTGTCATGCCATCCGTAAGATGCTTTTCTGTGACTGGTGAG
TACTCAACCAAGTCATTCTGAGAATAGTGTATGCGGCGACCGAGTTGCTCTTGCCCGGCGTCAATACGGG
ATAATACCGCGCCACATAGCAGAACTTTAAAAGTGCTCATCATTGGAAAACGTTCTTCGGGGCGAAAACT
CTCAAGGATCTTACCGCTGTTGAGATCCAGTTCGATGTAACCCACTCGTGCACCCAACTGATCTTCAGCA
TCTTTTACTTTCACCAGCGTTTCTGGGTGAGCAAAAACAGGAAGGCAAAATGCCGCAAAAAAGGGAATAA
GGGCGACACGGAAATGTTGAATACTCATACTCTTCCTTTTTCAATATTATTGAAGCATTTATCAGGGTTA
TTGTCTCATGAGCGGATACATATTTGAATGTATTTAGAAAAATAAACAAATAGGGGTTCCGCGCACATTT
CCCCGAAAAGTGCCACCTGACGTC
